>Addgene plasmid #20028 | pSB819-PKR-gor | addgene partial sequence | sequence record 25755 | 20028 with M13R
ACAAAAGCTGGAGCTCCACCGCGGTGGCGGCCGCCTAACATGNNGNNGTCGTTCATTTTTCTCTGGGCTT
TTCTTCCACACAGTCAAGGTCCTTAGTATTTCAGATGTGTTAGGTCGATCCTCAGGTTTCTTTGACAGTA
ATTTCTGTAGAAGGGTTTTTTCTTTTTTATCAAATATATCTGAGATGATGCCATCCCGTAGGTCTGTGAA
AAACTTTGATGTTTCAAAAGCAGTGTCACATACATGAAGAAGTTCAGCAAGAATTAGCCCCAAAGCATAG
AGGTCCACTTCCTTTCCATAGTCTTGCGAAGAAATCTGTTCTGGGCTCATGTATCGCAAAGTTCCCTTAC
TCCTTGTTCGCTTTCCATCATTTTTCAGAGATGTTACAAGTCCAAAGTCTCCAATCTTTACTTGTTTTGT
ATCTACTAAGAATATATTACTTGGCTTAAGATCTCTATGAATTAATTTTTTTGAATGTATATAATCCACC
CCTTTTGTTATTTGTTCAAAGAGTTCCAAAGCCAAAACTTTGTCTAGTTTCTCGCCTCTTCTATTTTCAA
TCCATTGCTCCNAATGTCCCTTTATCACAGAATTCCATTTGGATGAAAAGGCACTTTAGTCTTTGACCTT
GAACTATTTTTGCTGTTCTCAGGATCATAATCACTGCTCTCAAGATAANNATCNCTGNNCTCANGATCAT
AATCAACTNCCATCCCAACNNCCATTGTANNNNCAATATTTANNNGATCANNNTTTGCCNANNCTTTTAC
TTCNNGCTCCGCCCTTCT
