[The description below was written by a language model from this plasmid's Addgene catalogue record.]
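Description:
pSB819-PKR-gor is a yeast expression plasmid built on the pSB819 backbone (about 6.4 kb without insert) that carries the western gorilla (G. gorilla) ortholog of protein kinase R (PKR, also known as EIF2AK2, eukaryotic translation initiation factor 2-alpha kinase 2). The roughly 1.66 kb coding insert was placed between XhoI and NotI sites, both of which remain intact, so the gene can be excised or swapped by restriction cloning. It is a shuttle vector. In bacteria it is maintained as a high-copy plasmid under ampicillin selection, and in yeast it is selected through the URA3 auxotrophic marker, which restores uracil prototrophy in ura3 mutant strains. The record does not state the promoter driving PKR expression, the yeast replication or integration mode of the backbone, or any epitope tags, and no feature table is provided to resolve these points.

PKR is an innate immune kinase that is activated by double-stranded RNA. It then phosphorylates the translation initiation factor eIF2α, shutting down protein synthesis in infected cells. Many viruses encode antagonists of this step, including substrate mimics. The associated publication concerns how PKR evolution illustrates a model for defeating viral mimicry, and the species designation in the plasmid name suggests it belongs to a comparative set of PKR orthologs. The construct is therefore suited to expressing gorilla PKR in yeast for functional comparison with PKR from other species, for example when testing sensitivity to viral inhibitors, although the record itself does not describe the assay format.
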