Addgene plasmid #20028: pSB819-PKR-gor
Depositing lab: Harmit Malik. Depositing organization: Fred Hutchinson Cancer Center. Publication: Protein kinase R reveals an evolutionary model for defeating viral mimicry. Elde NC, Child SJ, Geballe AP, Malik HS. Nature. 2009 Jan 22;457(7228):485-9. doi: 10.1038/nature07529. Epub 2008 Nov 30. PubMed 19043403.
Backbone
  Vector backbone: PSB819
  Backbone size w/o insert (bp): 6400
  Vector type: Yeast Expression
  Selectable markers: URA3
Growth in bacteria
  Bacterial resistance: Ampicillin, 100 μg/mL
  Growth temperature: 37°C
  Growth strain: DH5alpha
  Copy number: High Copy
Gene/Insert
  Gene/Insert name: Protein kinase R (alt names: EIF2AK2; eukaryotic translation initiation factor 2-alpha kinase 2)
  Species: G. gorilla (western gorilla)
  Insert size (bp): 1656
  GenBank ID: EU733258
  Cloning method: Restriction Enzyme; 5′ cloning site XhoI (not destroyed); 3′ cloning site NotI (not destroyed)
  Sequencing primers: 5′ n/a; 3′ M13R
Terms and licenses: Academic/Nonprofit Terms; Industry Terms: Not Available to Industry
How to cite: pSB819-PKR-gor was a gift from Harmit Malik (Addgene plasmid # 20028 ; http://n2t.net/addgene:20028 ; RRID:Addgene_20028)
